Addgene plasmid #215072: NLS-mAzGreen-Cyclin D1 (HP)
Purpose: Expresses NLS-mAzGreen-Cyclin D1 (HP) in mammalian cells from a retroviral vector.
Depositing lab: Michele Pagano. Depositing organization: NYU Grossman School of Medicine. Publication: CDK-independent role of D-type cyclins in regulating DNA mismatch repair. Rona G, Miwatani-Minter B, Zhang Q, Goldberg HV, Kerzhnerman MA, Howard JB, Simoneschi D, Lane E, Hobbs JW, Sassani E, Wang AA, Keegan S, Laverty DJ, Piett CG, Pongor LS, Xu ML, Andrade J, Thomas A, Sicinski P, Askenazi M, Ueberheide B, Fenyo D, Nagel ZD, Pagano M. Mol Cell. 2024 Feb 29:S1097-2765(24)00129-1. doi: 10.1016/j.molcel.2024.02.010. PubMed 38458201.
Backbone
  Vector backbone: pBABE
  Vector type: Mammalian Expression, Retroviral
  Selectable markers: Puromycin
Growth in bacteria
  Bacterial resistance: Ampicillin, 100 μg/mL
  Growth temperature: 37°C
  Growth strain: NEB Stable
  Copy number: High Copy
Gene/Insert
  Gene/Insert name: CCND1 (alt name: BCL1)
  Species: H. sapiens (human)
  Mutation: Cyclin D1(HP) denotes mutations M56A, V60A, and W63A.
  Entrez Gene: CCND1 (a.k.a. BCL1, D11S287E, PRAD1, U21B31)
  Promoter: LTR
  Tag / fusion protein: NLS-mAzGreen (N terminal on insert)
  Cloning method: Unknown
  Sequencing primers: 5′ pBABE 5'; 3′ pBABE 3'
Terms and licenses: Academic/Nonprofit Terms; Industry Terms: Not Available to Industry
How to cite: NLS-mAzGreen-Cyclin D1 (HP) was a gift from Michele Pagano (Addgene plasmid # 215072 ; http://n2t.net/addgene:215072 ; RRID:Addgene_215072)
