[The description below was written by a language model from this plasmid's Addgene catalogue record and pLannotate feature annotations shown in this document.]
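Description:
NLS-mAzGreen-Cyclin D1 (HP) is a pBABE-based Moloney murine leukemia virus retroviral vector for stable expression of a fluorescently tagged human cyclin D1 mutant in mammalian cells. In bacteria it is maintained through a high-copy ColE1/pUC-type origin and an ampicillin resistance gene (β-lactamase with its own promoter). The full sequence record is about 6.7 kb. The viral portion is flanked by MMLV long terminal repeats and carries a packaging signal followed by a truncated gag segment lacking its start codon, elements that allow the transcribed genome to be encapsidated when the plasmid is introduced into a packaging cell line. The annotation also flags a short fragment resembling a self-inactivating ΔU3 LTR directly upstream of the 3′ LTR. Because an LTR annotation of the same length as the 5′ one follows it and the record names the LTR as the promoter, the vector appears to be a conventional, non-self-inactivating design.

The payload is a single fusion reading frame driven by the 5′ LTR. It comprises an SV40 large T antigen nuclear localization signal, humanized monomeric Azami-Green, a short linker derived from a multiple cloning site, and human CCND1. The "HP" designation refers to three alanine substitutions in cyclin D1: M56A, V60A and W63A. The record does not explain their functional consequence. Downstream, an SV40 enhancer/early promoter drives puromycin N-acetyltransferase so that transduced cells can be selected with puromycin. The NLS directs the green fusion protein to the nucleus, where it can be visualised. The associated publication concerns a CDK-independent role of D-type cyclins in regulating DNA mismatch repair, which suggests the construct serves as a mutant for comparison in such studies.
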