Features (pLannotate 1.2.2; 15 found; start..end, strand, type, name):
      8..477     +  LTR            LTR: long terminal repeat from Moloney murine leukemia virus
    601..875     +  misc_feature   MESV Ψ (fragment): packaging signal of murine embryonic stem cell virus
    942..1358    +  CDS            gag (truncated): truncated Moloney murine leukemia virus (MMLV) gag gene lacking the start codon
   1388..1408    +  CDS            SV40 NLS: nuclear localization signal of SV40 (simian virus 40) large T antigen
   1427..2102    +  CDS            hmAzami-Green (fragment): humanized monomeric Azami-Green fluorescent protein mammalian codon-optimized
   2102..2136    +  misc_feature   MCS (fragment): multiple cloning site
   2141..3022    +  CDS            CCND1: CCND1_HUMAN - Also known as BCL1, PRAD1. Experimental evidence at protein level: Swiss-Prot protein existence level 1. Regulatory component of the cyclin D1-CDK4 (DC) complex that phosphorylates and inhibits members of the retinoblastoma (RB) protein family including RB1 and regulates the cell-cycle during G(1)/S transition. Phosphorylation of RB1 allows dissociation of the transcription factor E2F from the RB/E2F complex and the subsequent transcription of E2F target genes which are responsible for the progression through the G(1) phase. Hypophosphorylates RB1 in early G(1) phase. Cyclin D-CD
   3042..3371    +  promoter       SV40 promoter: SV40 enhancer and early promoter
   3381..3980    +  CDS            PuroR: puromycin N-acetyltransferase; pac from Streptomyces alboniger; confers resistance to puromycin
   4079..4200    +  LTR            3' LTR (ΔU3) (fragment): self-inactivating 3' long terminal repeat (LTR) from Moloney murine leukemia virus
   4201..4670    +  LTR            LTR: long terminal repeat from Moloney murine leukemia virus
   4736..4788    -  CDS            lacI (fragment): lac repressor; lacI; The lac repressor binds to the lac operator to inhibit transcription in E. coli. This inhibition can be relieved by adding lactose or isopropyl-β-D-thiogalactopyranoside (IPTG).
   4971..5559    -  rep_origin     ori: high-copy-number ColE1/pMB1/pBR322/pUC origin of replication
   5719..6579    -  CDS            AmpR: β-lactamase; bla; confers resistance to ampicillin, carbenicillin, and related antibiotics
   6580..6684    -  promoter       AmpR promoter: bla
>Addgene plasmid #215072 | NLS-mAzGreen-Cyclin D1 (HP) | addgene full sequence | sequence record 428748 | Addgene NGS Result
CTGCAGCCTGAATATGGGCCAAACAGGATATCTGTGGTAAGCAGTTCCTGCCCCGGCTCAGGGCCAAGAA
CAGATGGAACAGCTGAATATGGGCCAAACAGGATATCTGTGGTAAGCAGTTCCTGCCCCGGCTCAGGGCC
AAGAACAGATGGTCCCCAGATGCGGTCCAGCCCTCAGCAGTTTCTAGAGAACCATCAGATGTTTCCAGGG
TGCCCCAAGGACCTGAAATGACCCTGTGCCTTATTTGAACTAACCAATCAGTTCGCTTCTCGCTTCTGTT
CGCGCGCTTCTGCTCCCCGAGCTCAATAAAAGAGCCCACAACCCCTCACTCGGGGCGCCAGTCCTCCGAT
TGACTGAGTCGCCCGGGTACCCGTGTATCCAATAAACCCTCTTGCAGTTGCATCCGACTTGTGGTCTCGC
TGTTCCTTGGGAGGGTCTCCTCTGAGTGATTGACTACCCGTCAGCGGGGGTCTTTCATTTGGGGGCTCGT
CCGGGATCGGGAGACCCCTGCCCAGGGACCACCGACCCACCACCGGGAGGCAAGCTGGCCAGCAACTTAT
CTGTGTCTGTCCGATTGTCTAGTGTCTATGACTGATTTTATGCGCCTGCGTCGGTACTAGTTAGCTAACT
AGCTCTGTATCTGGCGGACCCGTGGTGGAACTGACGAGTTCTGAACACCCGGCCGCAACCCTGGGAGACG
TCCCAGGGACTTTGGGGGCCGTTTTTGTGGCCCGACCTGAGGAAGGGAGTCGATGTGGAATCCGACCCCG
TCAGGATATGTGGTTCTGGTAGGAGACGAGAACCTAAAACAGTTCCCGCCTCCGTCTGAATTTTTGCTTT
CGGTTTGGAACCGAAGCCGCGCGTCTTGTCTGCTGCAGCGCTGCAGCATCGTTCTGTGTTGTCTCTGTCT
GACTGTGTTTCTGTATTTGTCTGAAAATTAGGGCCAGACTGTTACCACTCCCTTAAGTTTGACCTTAGGT
CACTGGAAAGATGTCGAGCGGATCGCTCACAACCAGTCGGTAGATGTCAAGAAGAGACGTTGGGTTACCT
TCTGCTCTGCAGAATGGCCAACCTTTAACGTCGGATGGCCGCGAGACGGCACCTTTAACCGAGACCTCAT
CACCCAGGTTAAGATCAAGGTCTTTTCACCTGGCCCGCATGGACACCCAGACCAGGTCCCCTACATCGTG
ACCTGGGAAGCCTTGGCTTTTGACCCCCCTCCCTGGGTCAAGCCCTTTGTACACCCTAAGCCTCCGCCTC
CTCTTCCTCCATCCGCCCCGTCTCTCCCCCTTGAACCTCCTCGTTCGACCCCGCCTCGATCCTCCCTTTA
TCCAGCCCTCACTCCTTCTCTAGGCGCCGGCCGGATCCCGCCACCATGGGAGCATCACCAAAAAAGAAGA
GAAAGGTAGGACCGGCTAAGTCACCAGTGAGCGTGATCAAGCCCGAGATGAAGATCAAGCTGTGCATGAG
GGGCACCGTGAACGGCCACAACTTCGTGATCGAGGGCGAGGGCAAGGGCAACCCCTACGAGGGCACCCAG
ATCCTGGACCTGAACGTGACCGAGGGCGCCCCCCTGCCCTTCGCCTACGACATCCTGACCACCGTGTTCC
AGTACGGCAACAGGGCCTTCACCAAGTACCCCGCCGACATCCAGGACTACTTCAAGCAGACCTTCCCCGA
GGGCTACCACTGGGAGAGGAGCATGACCTACGAGGACCAGGGCATCTGCACCGCCACCAGCAACATCAGC
ATGAGGGGCGACTGCTTCTTCTACGACATCAGGTTCGACGGCACCAACTTCCCCCCCAACGGCCCCGTGA
TGCAGAAGAAGACCCTGAAGTGGGAGCCCAGCACCGAGAAGATGTACGTGGAGGACGGCGTGCTGAAGGG
CGACGTGAACATGAGGCTGCTGCTGGAGGGCGGCGGCCACTACAGGTGCGACTTCAAGACCACCTACAAG
GCCAAGAAGGAGGTGAGGCTGCCCGACGCCCACAAGATCGACCACAGGATCGAGATCCTGAAGCACGACA
AGGACTACAACAAGGTGAAGCTGTACGAGAACGCCGTGGCCAGGTACTCCATGCTGCCCAGCCAGGCCAA
GTCCGGACTCAGATCTCGAGCTCAAGCTTCGAATTCACCAGAACACCAGCTCCTGTGCTGCGAAGTGGAA
ACCATCCGCCGCGCGTACCCCGATGCCAACCTCCTCAACGACCGGGTGCTGCGGGCCATGCTGAAGGCGG
AGGAGACCTGCGCGCCCTCGGTGTCCTACTTCAAATGTGTGCAGAAGGAGGTCCTGCCGTCCGCGCGGAA
GATCGCCGCCACCGCGATGCTGGAGGTCTGCGAGGAACAGAAGTGCGAGGAGGAGGTCTTCCCGCTGGCC
ATGAACTACCTGGACCGCTTCCTGTCGCTGGAGCCCGTGAAAAAGAGCCGCCTGCAGCTGCTGGGGGCCA
CTTGCATGTTCGTGGCCTCTAAGATGAAGGAGACCATCCCCCTGACGGCCGAGAAGCTGTGCATCTACAC
CGACAACTCCATCCGGCCCGAGGAGCTGCTGCAAATGGAGCTGCTCCTGGTGAACAAGCTCAAGTGGAAC
CTGGCCGCAATGACCCCGCACGATTTCATTGAACACTTCCTCTCCAAAATGCCAGAGGCGGAGGAGAACA
AACAGATCATCCGCAAACACGCGCAGACCTTCGTTGCCCTCTGTGCCACAGATGTGAAGTTCATTTCCAA
TCCGCCCTCCATGGTGGCAGCGGGGAGCGTGGTGGCCGCAGTGCAAGGCCTGAACCTGAGGAGCCCCAAC
AACTTCCTGTCCTACTACCGCCTCACACGCTTCCTCTCCAGAGTGATCAAGTGTGACCCAGACTGCCTCC
GGGCCTGCCAGGAGCAGATCGAAGCCCTGCTGGAGTCAAGCCTGCGCCAGGCCCAGCAGAACATGGACCC
CAAGGCCGCCGAGGAGGAGGAAGAGGAGGAGGAGGAGGTGGACCTGGCTTGCACACCCACCGACGTGCGG
GACGTGGACATCTGAGTCGACCCTGTGGAATGTGTGTCAGTTAGGGTGTGGAAAGTCCCCAGGCTCCCCA
GCAGGCAGAAGTATGCAAAGCATGCATCTCAATTAGTCAGCAACCAGGTGTGGAAAGTCCCCAGGCTCCC
CAGCAGGCAGAAGTATGCAAAGCATGCATCTCAATTAGTCAGCAACCATAGTCCCGCCCCTAACTCCGCC
CATCCCGCCCCTAACTCCGCCCAGTTCCGCCCATTCTCCGCCCCATGGCTGACTAATTTTTTTTATTTAT
GCAGAGGCCGAGGCCGCCTCGGCCTCTGAGCTATTCCAGAAGTAGTGAGGAGGCTTTTTTGGAGGCCTAG
GCTTTTGCAAAAAGCTTACCATGACCGAGTACAAGCCCACGGTGCGCCTCGCCACCCGCGACGACGTCCC
CAGGGCCGTACGCACCCTCGCCGCCGCGTTCGCCGACTACCCCGCCACGCGCCACACCGTCGATCCGGAC
CGCCACATCGAGCGGGTCACCGAGCTGCAAGAACTCTTCCTCACGCGCGTCGGGCTCGACATCGGCAAGG
TGTGGGTCGCGGACGACGGCGCCGCGGTGGCGGTCTGGACCACGCCGGAGAGCGTCGAAGCGGGGGCGGT
GTTCGCCGAGATCGGCCCGCGCATGGCCGAGTTGAGCGGTTCCCGGCTGGCCGCGCAGCAACAGATGGAA
GGCCTCCTGGCGCCGCACCGGCCCAAGGAGCCCGCGTGGTTCCTGGCCACCGTCGGCGTCTCGCCCGACC
ACCAGGGCAAGGGTCTGGGCAGCGCCGTCGTGCTCCCCGGAGTGGAGGCGGCCGAGCGCGCCGGGGTGCC
CGCCTTCCTGGAGACCTCCGCGCCCCGCAACCTCCCCTTCTACGAGCGGCTCGGCTTCACCGTCACCGCC
GACGTCGAGGTGCCCGAAGGACCGCGCACCTGGTGCATGACCCGCAAGCCCGGTGCCTGACGCCCGCCCC
ACGACCCGCAGCGCCCGACCGAAAGGAGCGCACGACCCCATGCATCGATAAAATAAAAGATTTTATTTAG
TCTCCAGAAAAAGGGGGGAATGAAAGACCCCACCTGTAGGTTTGGCAAGCTAGCTTAAGTAACGCCATTT
TGCAAGGCATGGAAAAATACATAACTGAGAATAGAGAAGTTCAGATCAAGGTCAGGAACAGATGGAACAG
CTGAATATGGGCCAAACAGGATATCTGTGGTAAGCAGTTCCTGCCCCGGCTCAGGGCCAAGAACAGATGG
AACAGCTGAATATGGGCCAAACAGGATATCTGTGGTAAGCAGTTCCTGCCCCGGCTCAGGGCCAAGAACA
GATGGTCCCCAGATGCGGTCCAGCCCTCAGCAGTTTCTAGAGAACCATCAGATGTTTCCAGGGTGCCCCA
AGGACCTGAAATGACCCTGTGCCTTATTTGAACTAACCAATCAGTTCGCTTCTCGCTTCTGTTCGCGCGC
TTCTGCTCCCCGAGCTCAATAAAAGAGCCCACAACCCCTCACTCGGGGCGCCAGTCCTCCGATTGACTGA
GTCGCCCGGGTACCCGTGTATCCAATAAACCCTCTTGCAGTTGCATCCGACTTGTGGTCTCGCTGTTCCT
TGGGAGGGTCTCCTCTGAGTGATTGACTACCCGTCAGCGGGGGTCTTTCACATGCAGCATGTATCAAAAT
TAATTTGGTTTTTTTTCTTAAGTATTTACATTAAATGGCCATAGTTGCATTAATGAATCGGCCAACGCGC
GGGGAGAGGCGGTTTGCGTATTGGGCGCTCTTCCGCTTCCTCGCTCACTGACTCGCTGCGCTCGGTCGTT
CGGCTGCGGCGAGCGGTATCAGCTCACTCAAAGGCGGTAATACGGTTATCCACAGAATCAGGGGATAACG
CAGGAAAGAACATGTGAGCAAAAGGCCAGCAAAAGGCCAGGAACCGTAAAAAGGCCGCGTTGCTGGCGTT
TTTCCATAGGCTCCGCCCCCCTGACGAGCATCACAAAAATCGACGCTCAAGTCAGAGGTGGCGAAACCCG
ACAGGACTATAAAGATACCAGGCGTTTCCCCCTGGAAGCTCCCTCGTGCGCTCTCCTGTTCCGACCCTGC
CGCTTACCGGATACCTGTCCGCCTTTCTCCCTTCGGGAAGCGTGGCGCTTTCTCATAGCTCACGCTGTAG
GTATCTCAGTTCGGTGTAGGTCGTTCGCTCCAAGCTGGGCTGTGTGCACGAACCCCCCGTTCAGCCCGAC
CGCTGCGCCTTATCCGGTAACTATCGTCTTGAGTCCAACCCGGTAAGACACGACTTATCGCCACTGGCAG
CAGCCACTGGTAACAGGATTAGCAGAGCGAGGTATGTAGGCGGTGCTACAGAGTTCTTGAAGTGGTGGCC
TAACTACGGCTACACTAGAAGAACAGTATTTGGTATCTGCGCTCTGCTGAAGCCAGTTACCTTCGGAAAA
AGAGTTGGTAGCTCTTGATCCGGCAAACAAACCACCGCTGGTAGCGGTGGTTTTTTTGTTTGCAAGCAGC
AGATTACGCGCAGAAAAAAAGGATCTCAAGAAGATCCTTTGATCTTTTCTACGGGGTCTGACGCTCAGTG
GAACGAAAACTCACGTTAAGGGATTTTGGTCATGAGATTATCAAAAAGGATCTTCACCTAGATCCTTTTG
CGGCCGCAAATCAATCTAAAGTATATATGAGTAAACTTGGTCTGACAGTTACCAATGCTTAATCAGTGAG
GCACCTATCTCAGCGATCTGTCTATTTCGTTCATCCATAGTTGCCTGACTCCCCGTCGTGTAGATAACTA
CGATACGGGAGGGCTTACCATCTGGCCCCAGTGCTGCAATGATACCGCGAGACCCACGCTCACCGGCTCC
AGATTTATCAGCAATAAACCAGCCAGCCGGAAGGGCCGAGCGCAGAAGTGGTCCTGCAACTTTATCCGCC
TCCATCCAGTCTATTAATTGTTGCCGGGAAGCTAGAGTAAGTAGTTCGCCAGTTAATAGTTTGCGCAACG
TTGTTGCCATTGCTACAGGCATCGTGGTGTCACGCTCGTCGTTTGGTATGGCTTCATTCAGCTCCGGTTC
CCAACGATCAAGGCGAGTTACATGATCCCCCATGTTGTGCAAAAAAGCGGTTAGCTCCTTCGGTCCTCCG
ATCGTTGTCAGAAGTAAGTTGGCCGCAGTGTTATCACTCATGGTTATGGCAGCACTGCATAATTCTCTTA
CTGTCATGCCATCCGTAAGATGCTTTTCTGTGACTGGTGAGTACTCAACCAAGTCATTCTGAGAATAGTG
TATGCGGCGACCGAGTTGCTCTTGCCCGGCGTCAATACGGGATAATACCGCGCCACATAGCAGAACTTTA
AAAGTGCTCATCATTGGAAAACGTTCTTCGGGGCGAAAACTCTCAAGGATCTTACCGCTGTTGAGATCCA
GTTCGATGTAACCCACTCGTGCACCCAACTGATCTTCAGCATCTTTTACTTTCACCAGCGTTTCTGGGTG
AGCAAAAACAGGAAGGCAAAATGCCGCAAAAAAGGGAATAAGGGCGACACGGAAATGTTGAATACTCATA
CTCTTCCTTTTTCAATATTATTGAAGCATTTATCAGGGTTATTGTCTCATGAGCGGATACATATTTGAAT
GTATTTAGAAAAATAAACAAATAGGGGTTCCGCGCACATTTCCCCGAAAAGTGCCAC
